Addgene plasmid #15384: LB1554 (Bcl-2 promoter with MHS1234, Cdx mut)
Depositing lab: Linda Boxer. Publication: The immunoglobulin heavy-chain gene 3' enhancers deregulate bcl-2 promoter usage in t(14;18) lymphoma cells. Duan H, Heckman CA, Boxer LM. Oncogene. 2007 Apr 19. 26(18):2635-41. 10.1038/sj.onc.1210061 PubMed 17043638.
Backbone
  Vector backbone: pREP4
  Backbone manufacturer: Invitrogen
  Backbone size w/o insert (bp): 10183
  Vector type: Mammalian Expression, Bacterial Expression, Luciferase
  Selectable markers: Hygromycin
Growth in bacteria
  Bacterial resistance: Ampicillin, 100 μg/mL
  Growth temperature: 37°C
  Growth strain: DH5alpha
  Copy number: Unknown
Gene/Insert
  Gene/Insert name: B-cell lymphoma/leukemia-2 (alt name: Bcl-2)
  Species: H. sapiens (human)
  Insert size (bp): 10501
  Mutation: Bcl-2 full promoter with IgH full enhancer MHS1234 with Cdx mutation at MHS12 (ATTT -> CGCC)
  Entrez Gene: BCL2 (a.k.a. Bcl-2, PPP1R50)
  Tag / fusion protein: Luciferase (C terminal on backbone)
  Cloning method: Restriction Enzyme; 5′ cloning site See map (not destroyed); 3′ cloning site See map (not destroyed)
  Sequencing primers: 5′ pREP_fwd
Terms and licenses: Academic/Nonprofit Terms; Industry Terms: Not Available to Industry
How to cite: LB1554 (Bcl-2 promoter with MHS1234, Cdx mut) was a gift from Linda Boxer (Addgene plasmid # 15384 ; http://n2t.net/addgene:15384 ; RRID:Addgene_15384)
