[The description below was written by a language model from this plasmid's Addgene catalogue record.]
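Description:
LB1554 (Bcl-2 promoter with MHS1234, Cdx mut) is a luciferase reporter plasmid built on the pREP4 backbone, a mammalian episomal vector. It is propagated in E. coli under ampicillin selection and carries a hygromycin marker for selecting transfected mammalian cells. pREP4-type vectors are generally maintained extrachromosomally in suitable mammalian cells through Epstein-Barr virus oriP/EBNA-1 elements. No feature table accompanies this record, however, so the presence and arrangement of these and other backbone parts cannot be confirmed here. The bacterial copy number is recorded as unknown.

The insert of about 10.5 kb is regulatory DNA rather than a protein-coding cassette. It comprises the full human BCL2 promoter together with the complete immunoglobulin heavy-chain 3' enhancer region, designated MHS1234 for its four hypersensitive sites. Luciferase is listed as a C-terminal fusion on the backbone, which in practice means the reporter lies downstream of the BCL2 promoter and its activity reflects promoter output. This version carries a four-nucleotide substitution that disrupts a Cdx binding site within the MHS12 portion of the enhancer. The exact cloning sites are not stated in the record.

The design mimics the t(14;18) translocation of lymphoma, which juxtaposes BCL2 with the IgH locus. It allows the influence of the IgH 3' enhancers on BCL2 promoter activity and usage to be measured. The Cdx-mutant construct presumably serves for comparison with a wild-type enhancer counterpart, to test how much this site contributes to enhancer-driven deregulation of BCL2 transcription.
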