>Addgene plasmid #15384 | LB1554 (Bcl-2 promoter with MHS1234, Cdx mut) | addgene partial sequence | sequence record 55756 | LucNrev 5'-CCTTATGCAGTTGCTCTCC-3'
ACGGCCCCCAGAGAAAGAAGAGGAGTTATAATCCAGCTATTTTATTGGATGTGCTTTGCATTCTTGGACG
AGGGGGTGTCTTCAATCACGCGGAACACTTGATTCTGGTGTTTCCCCCTTGGCATGAGATGCAGGAAATT
TTTATTCCAATTCCTTTCGGATCTTTATTTCATGAGGCACGTTATTATTAGTAAGTATTGTTAATATCAG
TCTACTTCCTCTGTGATGCTGAAAGGTTAAAGAAAAAACAAACTAATAAGTAAAAAATCAGGTGCGTTTC
CCTGTACACACTGAGTGAAAGCAGGGCATACACACTACAAGTAACACGGCTAAAAAGAATGTATTAAGCT
GCCTGGAAATTAAATTTACTCGAATGCACTTTAAGTAAAAAATCTCAAAGGTTTCCATTGAAAGTTACAT
TAAACCAATTTCCTGTGCAGAGAACTTACTTGTATTTTTTAAGTACAGCATGATCCTCTGTCAAGTTTCC
TTTTTGTAAAACCAAAACAAATGCATAAGGCAACGATCCCATCAATCTTC
